Addgene plasmid #44738: pET15b-His-IkappaBalpha(FL)
Depositing lab: Gourisankar Ghosh. Depositing organization: University of California, San Diego (UCSD).
Backbone
  Vector backbone: pET15b
  Vector type: Bacterial Expression
Growth in bacteria
  Bacterial resistance: Ampicillin, 100 μg/mL
  Growth temperature: 37°C
  Growth strain: DH5alpha
  Copy number: Unknown
Gene/Insert
  Gene/Insert name: IkappaBalpga (alt names: IκBα; Ikba; Nfkbia)
  Species: M. musculus (mouse)
  Entrez Gene: Nfkbia (a.k.a. Nfkbi)
  Tag / fusion protein: 6xHis (N terminal on backbone)
  Cloning method: Restriction Enzyme; 5′ cloning site NA (unknown if destroyed); 3′ cloning site NA (unknown if destroyed)
  Sequencing primers: 5′ T7; 3′ T7 terminator
Terms and licenses: Academic/Nonprofit Terms; Industry Terms: Not Available to Industry
How to cite: pET15b-His-IkappaBalpha(FL) was a gift from Gourisankar Ghosh (Addgene plasmid # 44738 ; http://n2t.net/addgene:44738 ; RRID:Addgene_44738)
