[The description below was written by a language model from this plasmid's Addgene catalogue record.]
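Description:
pET15b-His-IkappaBalpha(FL) is a bacterial expression plasmid built on the pET15b backbone and carrying mouse IκBα (gene Nfkbia), the inhibitor of NF-κB. The "FL" in the name indicates the full-length coding sequence. The insert is fused to a 6xHis tag at its N terminus, and this tag is supplied by the backbone rather than by the insert. The plasmid is selected with ampicillin and is maintained in a standard cloning strain, DH5alpha. The record lists its copy number as unknown.

No feature table accompanies the record, so the regulatory elements are not listed explicitly. The recommended sequencing primers, T7 and T7 terminator, fit the usual pET design, in which the open reading frame sits between a T7 promoter and a T7 terminator. In that design transcription depends on T7 RNA polymerase, so protein production normally requires an expression host that provides the polymerase, rather than the cloning strain used for propagation. The insert was introduced by restriction cloning, but the 5′ and 3′ sites are not recorded, so the exact junctions and any linker residues between the tag and IκBα cannot be stated.

The construct is suited to producing recombinant His-tagged IκBα in E. coli, with the tag allowing purification by immobilised metal affinity chromatography. Such protein is generally useful for biochemical, binding or structural studies, although the record does not name a specific application. Distribution is limited to academic and nonprofit users.
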