>Addgene plasmid #44738 | pET15b-His-IkappaBalpha(FL) | addgene partial sequence | sequence record 64677 | pBRrevBam 5'-GGTGATGTCGGCGATATAGG-3'
CCGGCCACGATGCGTCCGGCGTAGAGGATCGAGATCTCGATCCCGCGAAATTAATACGACTCACTATAGG
GGAATTGTGAGCGGATAACAATTCCCCTCTAGAAATAATTTTGTTTAACTTTAAGAAGGAGATATACCAT
GGGCAGCAGCCATCATCATCATCATCACAGCAGCGGCCTGGTGCCGCGCGGCAGCCATATGTTCCAGGCG
GCCGAGCGCCCCCAGGAGTGGGCCATGGAGGGCCCCCGCGACGGGCTGAAGAAGGAGCGGCTACTGGACG
ACCGCCACGACAGCGGCCTGGACTCCATGAAAGACGAGGAGTACGAGCAGATGGTCAAGGAGCTGCAGGA
GATCCGCCTCGAGCCGCAGGAGGTGCCGCGCGGCTCGGAGCCCTGGAAGCAGCAGCTCACCGAGGACGGG
GACTCGTTCCTGCACTTGGCCATCATCCATGAAGAAAAGGCACTGACCATGGAAGTGATCCGCCAGGTGA
AGGGAGACCTGGCCTTCCTCAACTTCCAGAACAACCTGCAGCAGACTCCACTCCACTTGGCTGTGATCAC
CAACCAGCCAGAAATTGCTGAGGCACTTCTGGGAGCTGGCTGTGATCCTGAGCTCCGAGACTTTCGAGGA
AATACCCCCCTACACCTTGCCTGTGAGCAGGGCTGCCTGGCCAGCGTGGGAGTCCTGACTCAGTCCTGCA
CCACCCCGCACCTCCACTCCATCCTGAAGGCTACCAACTACAATGGCCACACGTGTCTACACTTAGCCTC
TATCCATGGCTACCTGGGCATCGTGGAGCTTTTGGTGTCCTTGGGTGCTGATGTCAATGCTCA
